>Addgene plasmid #174984 | pMSR:MSMEG_1109:Dendra | addgene full sequence | sequence record 345424 | Addgene NGS Result
GACCACGACGCAGGGCAACCGGCTGTCGAAGTCCGCGTTCACCAAGTCGCTGAAGCGTGGCTACGCCAAG
ATCGGTCGGCCGGAACTCCGCATCCACGACCTCCGCGCTGTCGGCGCTACGTTCGCCGCTCAGGCAGGTG
CGACGACCAAGGAGCTGATGGCCCGTCTCGGTCACACGACTCCTAGGATGGCGATGAAGTACCAGATGGC
GTCTGAGGCCCGCGACGAGGCTATCGCTGAGGCGATGTCCAAGCTGGCCAAGACCTCCTGAAACGCAAAA
AGCCCCCCTCCCAAGGACACTGAGTCCTAAAGAGGGGGGTTTCTTGTCAGTACGCGAAGAACCACGCCTG
GCCGCGAGCGCCAGCACCGCCGCTCTGTGCGGAGACCTGGGCACCAGCCCCGCCGCCGCCAGGAGCATTG
CCGTTCCCGCCAGAAATCTAGACGGTGACCACAACGCGCCCGCTTTGATCGGGGACGTCGAAATATTGGA
TCGTCGGCACCGTCACGGCCGTGGGAGGCGGCACGATCCGCGACGTGATGATCGGCCGCATCCCCACGGT
GCTGCGCAGTGAGCTCTACGCCATCCCGGCGTTGATCTGTGCGTTCGCACGCACAGGCCCGGTGTGAGAA
GGGTCTCTGACGAGCGGGAGAACTCCCTATCAGTGATAGAGTTTGTCCTCCCTATCAGTGATAGATAGGC
TTAAGGAGTAATACGACTCACTATAGGGAGAAGGAGGCCATTATGGTGAACCCATCGACGACACAGGCCC
GCATAGTCGTCGACGAACTCATTCGCGGCGGTGTCCGCGACGTGGTCCTGTGCCCCGGCTCACGTAACGC
ACCGCTGGCGTTTGCGTTGTCCGACGCCGACCGGGCCGGCCGGATCCGGCTGCACGTGCGCATCGACGAG
CGCACCGCCGGCTACCTGGCGATCGGCCTCGCGGTGGCCGAACGCGCCCCGGTGTGCATCGCGATGACCT
CGGGGACCGCGGTGGCCAACCTGGGTCCGGCGGTCGTGGAGGCCAACTACGCGCGGGTTCCGCTGATCGT
GCTGAGCGCCAACCGTCCCTACGAGATGCTCGGCACGGGCGCCAACCAGACCTTCGAGCAGCTCGGCTAC
TTCGGCACCCAGGTCCGCGCGGCCATCAGCCTGGGCCTGGCACCCGACCTGACCGGCCCGAACGCGGCCG
ATCTCGACACCCTCAACGCCCAGTGGCGCTCGGCGACGTGCCGTGTGCTGGTCGCGGCGACCGGCGCGCG
CAGCGCCAACGCGGGCCCGGTGCAGTTCGACATCCCGCTGCGCGAACCGCTCGTACCCGATCCGGCCGAG
CCCGCGGGCGGCACCATCCCGCCCGGACGGCCCGGCGGCCGGTCGTGGACGCACACGCCGCCGGTGACGT
TCGACCAGCCCCTGGACATCGACCTCACGCCGGACACCGTGGTGATCGCCGGGCACGGCGCCGGTGAGCA
CCCGAACCTGGCCGAGCTGCCGACGGTCGCCGAGCCCACCGCCCCGCCGCCGGCCAACCCGCTGCATCCG
CTCGCGCTGCGGCTCGCGCACCCCAAGCAGGTGATCATGCTGGGCCGCCCGACGCTGCACCGGCCGGTGT
CGACGCTGCTGGCGGATCCGTCGGTGCCGGTCTACGCGCTCACGACGGGGCCGCGCTGGCCCGATGTCTC
CGGCAATTCGCAGGCCACCGGCACCCGCGCGGTCACCAGCGGCGCCCCGAGCGCAGCCTGGCTGCGCAAG
TGCGCCGAACTCAACGAGCACGCGGTCACCGCGGTACGCAAGCAACTGGCCGCACACCCGATGACCACGG
GCCTGCACGTCGCCGCGGCCGTGGCCGACGCGCTGCGTCCCGGTGATCAGCTGGTGCTGGGCGCGTCGAA
CCCGGTGCGCGACGCGGCGCTGGTGGGTCTGCGGCCCGACGGCATCAAGGTGCGGTCCAACCGCGGCGTC
GCCGGCATCGACGGGACCATCTCGACGGCCATCGGTGCCGCGCTCGCCCACGACGGTCGGACCGTGGCGC
TCATAGGCGACCTGACGTTCGTGCACGACAGCTCGGGTCTGCTGATCGGGCCGACCGAGCCGACACCGCG
CAGCCTGACCATCGTGGTGTCCAACGACAACGGCGGTGGCATCTTCGAGTTGCTCGAGCAGGGTGATCCA
CGGTTCTCCGACGTGTCGTCGCGGATCTTCGGAACGCCGCACGACGTCAACATCGGCGCGCTGTGCCACG
CCTACCACGTCGACTATCACCAGATCGAGGCCGACGCGCTCGGCGCGGCGCTCGAAGACCCGTTCCAGGG
CATGCGGGTTTTGGAGGTGAAGGCCGACCGGTCATCGCTGCGCTCGCTGCACGCGTCGATCAAGGCGGCC
CTGAAGCTTGGTGCGGCCGCGGGCAACACGCCTGGCATCAATCTGATCAAGGAGGACATGCGTGTCAAGG
TGCATATGGAGGGCAACGTGAACGGTCACGCCTTCGTGATCGAGGGGGAGGGTAAGGGTAAGCCTTACGA
AGGGACCCAGACCGCCAACCTCACCGTCAAGGAGGGCGCCCCTCTCCCATTCTCGTACGATATCCTCACT
ACCGCGGTGCATTACGGGAACCGCGTGTTCACCAAGTACCCCGAGGATATCCCTGACTACTTCAAGCAGA
GCTTCCCGGAGGGATACTCCTGGGAGCGGACGATGACCTTCGAAGACAAGGGTATCTGTACGATCCGCAG
CGACATCTCGCTGGAAGGGGACTGTTTCTTCCAGAACGTCCGTTTCAAGGGGACCAACTTTCCGCCGAAC
GGCCCGGTCATGCAGAAGAAGACCCTCAAGTGGGAGCCGAGCACGGAGAAGCTGCACGTTCGGGACGGCC
TCCTGGTCGGCAACATCAACATGGCGCTGCTGCTGGAAGGCGGCGGCCACTACCTATGCGACTTCAAGAC
CACGTACAAAGCGAAGAAGGTCGTCCAGCTGCCCGACGCGCACTTCGTGGACCACCGCATCGAAATCCTG
GGGAACGATTCGGACTACAACAAGGTCAAGTTGTACGAGCACGCTGTGGCACGCTATAGCCCGCTCCCGT
CGCAGGTCTGGTTCGAAGGCGGCGGCGGGGAGAACCTGTATTTCCAGGACTACAAGGACGACGACGACAA
GTGATTTAAATAACCCCTTGGGGCCTCTAAACGGGTCTTGAGGGGTTTTTTGTTAACTAGCGTACGATCG
AATTCCTGCAGCTCACGGTAACTGATGCCGTATTTGCAGTACCAGCGTACGGCCCACAGAATGATGTCAC
GCTGAAAATGCCGGCCTTTGAATGGGTTCATGTGCAGCTCCATCAGCAAAAGGGGATGATAAGTTTATCA
CCACCGACTATTTGCAACAGTGCCGTTGATCGTGCTATGATCGACTGATGTCATCAGCGGTGGAGTGCAA
TGTCGTGCAATACGAATGGCGAAAAGCCGAGCTCATCGGTCAGCTTCTCAACCTTGGGGTTACCCCCGGC
GGTGTGCTGCTGGTCCACAGCTCCTTCCGTAGCGTCCGGCCCCTCGAAGATGGGCCACTTGGACTGATCG
AGGCCCTGCGTGCTACGCTGGGTCCGGGAGGGACGCTCGTCATGCCCTCGTGGTCAGGTCTGGACGACGA
GCCGTTCGATCCTGCCACGTCGCCCGTTACACCGGACCTTGGAGTTGTCTCTGACACATTCTGGCGCCTG
CCAAATGTAAAGCGCAGCGCCCATCCATTTGCCTTTGCGGCAGCGGGGCCACAGGCAGAGCAGATCATCT
CTGATCCATTGCCCCTGCCACCTTACTCGCCTGCAAGCCCGGTCGCCCGTGTCCATGAACTCGATGGGCA
GGTACTTCTCCTCGGCGTGGGACACGATGCCAACACGACGCTGCATCTTGCCGAGTTGATGGCAAAGGTT
CCCTATGGGGTGCCGAGACACTGCACCATTCTTCAGGATGGCAAGTTGGTACGCGTCGATTATCTCGAGA
ATGACCACTGCTGTGAGCGCTTTGCCTTGGCGGACAGGTGGCTCAAGGAGAAGAGCCTTCAGAAGGAAGG
TCCAGTCGGTCATGCCTTTGCTCGGTTGATCCGCTCCCGCGACATTGTGGCGACAGCCCTGGGTCAACTG
GGCCGAGATCCGTTGATCTTCCTGCATCCGCCAGAGGCGGGATGCGAAGAATGCGATGCCGCTCGCCAGT
CGATTGGCTGAGCTCATGAGCGGAGAACGAGATGACGTTGGAGGGGCAAGGTCGCGCTGATTGCTGGGGC
AACACGGGGGATCCACTAGTTCCATGAGCGTCAGACCCCGTAGAAAAGATCAAAGGATCTTCTTGAGATC
CTTTTTTTCTGCGCGTAATCTGCTGCTTGCAAACAAAAAAACCACCGCTACCAGCGGTGGTTTGTTTGCC
GGATCAAGAGCTACCAACTCTTTTTCCGAAGGTAACTGGCTTCAGCAGAGCGCAGATACCAAATACTGTC
CTTCTAGTGTAGCCGTAGTTAGGCCACCACTTCAAGAACTCTGTAGCACCGCCTACATACCTCGCTCTGC
TAATCCTGTTACCAGTGGCTGCTGCCAGTGGCGATAAGTCGTGTCTTACCGGGTTGGACTCAAGACGATA
GTTACCGGATAAGGCGCAGCGGTCGGGCTGAACGGGGGGTTCGTGCACACAGCCCAGCTTGGAGCGAACG
ACCTACACCGAACTGAGATACCTACAGCGTGAGCTATGAGAAAGCGCCACGCTTCCCGAGGGGAGAAAGG
CGGACAGGTATCCGGTAAGCGGCAGGGTCGGAACAGGAGAGCGCACGAGGGAGCTTCCAGGGGGAAACGC
CTGGTATCTTTATAGTCCTGTCGGGTTTCGCCACCTCTGACTTGAGCGTCGATTTTTGTGATGCTCGTCA
GGGGGGCGGAGCCTATGGAAAAACGCCAGCAACGCGGCCTTTTTACGGTTCCTGGCCTTTTGCTGGCCTT
TTGCTCACATGTTCTTTCCTGCGTTATCCCCTGATTCTGTGGATAACCGTATTACCGCCTTTGAGTGAGC
TGATACCGCTCGCCGCAGCCGAACGACCGAGCGCAACGCGTGCGGCCGCGGTACCCGGGGATCCTCTAGA
GTCGACCACCAAGGGCACCATCTCTGCTTGGGCCACCCCGTTGGCCGCAGCCAGCTCGCTGAGAGCCGTG
AACGACAGGGCGAACGCCAGCCCGCCGACGGCGAGGGTTCCGACCGCTGCAACTCCCGGTGCAACCTTGT
CCCGGTCTATTCTCTTCACTGCACCAGCTCCAATCTGGTGTGAATGCCCCTCGTCTGTTCGCGCAGGCGG
GGGGCTCTATTCGTTTGTCAGCATCGAAAGTAGCCAGATCAGGGATGCGTTGCAACCGCGTATGCCCAGG
TCAGAAGAGTCGCACAAGAGTTGCAGACCCCTGGAAAGAAAAATGGCCAGAGGGCGAAAACACCCTCTGA
CCAGCGGAGCGGGCGACGGGAATCGAACCCGCGTAGCTAGTTTGGAAGAATGGGTGTCTGCCGACCACAT
ATGGGCCGGTCAAGATAGGTTTTTACCCCCTCTCGGCTGCATCCTCTAAGTGGAAAGAAATTGCAGGTCG
TAGAAGCGCGTTGAAGCCTGAGAGTTGCACAGGAGTTGCAACCCGGTAGCCTTGTTCACGACGAGAGGAG
ACCTAGTTGGCACGTCGCGGATGGGGATCGCTGAAGACTCAGCGCAGCGGGAGGATCCAAGCCTCATACG
TCAACCCGCAGGACGGTGTGAGGTACTACGCGCTGCAGACCTACGACAACAAGATGGACGCCGAAGCCTG
GCTCGCGGGCGAGAAGCGGCTCATCGAGATGGAGACCTGGACCCCTCCACAGGACCGGGCGAAGAAGGCA
GCCGCCAGCGCCATCACGCTGGAGGAGTACACCCGGAAGTGGCTCGTGGAGCGCGACCTCGCAGACGGCA
CCAGGGATCTGTACAGCGGGCACGCGGAGCGCCGCATCTACCCGGTGCTAGGTGAAGTGGCGGTCACAGA
GATGACGCCAGCTCTGGTGCGTGCGTGGTGGGCCGGGATGGGTAGGAAGCACCCGACTGCCCGCCGGCAT
GCCTACAACGTCCTCCGGGCGGTGATGAACACAGCGGTCGAGGACAAGCTGATCGCAGAGAACCCGTGCC
GGATCGAGCAGAAGGCAGCCGATGAGCGCGACGTAGAGGCGCTGACGCCTGAGGAGCTGGACATCGTCGC
CGCTGAGATCTTCGAGCACTACCGGATCGCGGCATACATCCTGGCGTGGACGAGCCTCCGGTTCGGAGAG
CTGATCGAGCTTCGCCGCAAGGACATCGTGGACGACGGCATGACGATGAAGCTCCGGGTGCGCCGTGGCG
CTTCCCGCGTGGGGAACAAGATCGTCGTTGGCAACGCCAAGACCGTCCGGTCGAAGCGTCCTGTGACGGT
TCCGCCTCACGTCGCGGAGATGATCCGAGCGCACATGAAGGACCGTACGAAGATGAACAAGGGCCCCGAG
GCATTCCTGGT
Features (pLannotate 1.2.2; 14 found; start..end, strand, type, name):
    330..434     -  CDS            32 (fragment): VG32_BPML5 - Protein predicted: Swiss-Prot protein existence level 4. From Mycobacterium phage L5 (Mycobacteriophage L5).
    490..594     +  CDS            Y4104_STRCO (fragment): Protein inferred from homology: Swiss-Prot protein existence level 3. From Streptomyces coelicolor (strain ATCC BAA-471 / A3(2) / M145).
    652..671     +  promoter       tight TRE promoter (fragment): Tet-responsive promoter PTight, consisting of seven tet operator sequences followed by the minimal CMV promoter
    678..695     +  promoter       tight TRE promoter (fragment): Tet-responsive promoter PTight, consisting of seven tet operator sequences followed by the minimal CMV promoter
    709..727     +  promoter       T7 promoter: promoter for bacteriophage T7 RNA polymerase
    749..2383    +  CDS            menD: MEND_MYCTU - Experimental evidence at protein level: Swiss-Prot protein existence level 1. Catalyzes the thiamine diphosphate-dependent decarboxylation of 2-oxoglutarate and the subsequent addition of the resulting succinic semialdehyde-thiamine pyrophosphate anion to isochorismate to yield 2- succinyl-5-enolpyruvyl-6-hydroxy-3-cyclohexene-1-carboxylate (SEPHCHC). From Mycobacterium tuberculosis (strain ATCC 25618 / H37Rv).
   2405..3091    +  CDS            Dendra2: Dendra2 is a photoconvertible green fluorescent protein published in 2006, derived from Dendronephthya sp.. It has high acid sensitivity.
   3131..3151    +  CDS            FLAG (fragment): FLAG® epitope tag, followed by an enterokinase cleavage site
   3160..3202    +  terminator     T7 terminator (fragment): transcription terminator for bacteriophage T7 RNA polymerase
   3408..4208    +  CDS            ApmR: aminoglycoside 3-N-acetyltransferase type IV ; aac(3)IV; confers resistance to apramycin (Paget and Davies, 1996)
   4275..4292    -  misc_feature   MCS (fragment): pBluescript multiple cloning site
   4333..4921    +  rep_origin     ori: high-copy-number ColE1/pMB1/pBR322/pUC origin of replication
   5089..5117    +  misc_feature   MCS (fragment): pUC18/19 multiple cloning site
   5677..268     +  CDS            33 (across the origin): VINT_BPML5 - Also known as int. Protein inferred from homology: Swiss-Prot protein existence level 3. Integrase is necessary for integration of the phage into the host genome by site-specific recombination. From Mycobacterium phage L5 (Mycobacteriophage L5).
