[The description below was written by a language model from this plasmid's Addgene catalogue record and pLannotate feature annotations shown in this document.]
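Description:
pMSR:MSMEG_1109:Dendra is an integrating mycobacterial expression vector built on the pMSR:Dendra backbone and belonging to a systematic resource of tagged Mycobacterium smegmatis genes. It is propagated in E. coli through a high-copy ColE1/pUC-type origin and selected with apramycin via the aac(3)IV acetyltransferase gene. It carries no mycobacterial replication origin. Instead, it encodes the mycobacteriophage L5 integrase (annotated spanning the sequence origin, next to a fragment of L5 gene 32), which mediates site-specific recombination into the L5 attachment site of the mycobacterial chromosome, giving a stable single-copy insertion.

The payload is the M. smegmatis open reading frame MSMEG_1109, inserted by ligation-independent cloning. The automated annotation identifies this roughly 1.6 kb coding region by homology to M. tuberculosis MenD, the thiamine diphosphate-dependent SEPHCHC synthase of menaquinone biosynthesis, although the catalogue entry itself gives only the locus tag. The gene is fused at its C terminus, through a Gly-Ala linker, to the green-to-red photoconvertible fluorescent protein Dendra2 followed by a single FLAG epitope. Expression in mycobacteria is driven by the pmycTetO promoter. The two short hits labelled "tight TRE promoter" in the feature table most likely reflect its tet operator sequences rather than a mammalian element, and such operators would allow tetracycline-repressor control where a repressor is supplied. A T7 promoter immediately upstream of the gene and a T7 terminator fragment downstream also allow T7 polymerase-driven expression in E. coli.

The stated purpose is a C-terminal fluorescent fusion. This suits it to imaging the protein's localisation in live mycobacteria, and the FLAG tag provides a handle for immunodetection or affinity purification.
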