Addgene plasmid #174984: pMSR:MSMEG_1109:Dendra
Purpose: C-term fluorescent fusion
Depositing lab: Keith Derbyshire & Joseph Wade. Depositing organization: Wadsworth Center, New York State Department of Health. Publication: A Mycobacterial Systems Resource for the Research Community. Judd JA, Canestrari J, Clark R, Joseph A, Lapierre P, Lasek-Nesselquist E, Mir M, Palumbo M, Smith C, Stone M, Upadhyay A, Wirth SE, Dedrick RM, Meier CG, Russell DA, Dills A, Dove E, Kester J, Wolf ID, Zhu J, Rubin ER, Fortune S, Hatfull GF, Gray TA, Wade JT, Derbyshire KM. mBio. 2021 Mar 2;12(2). pii: mBio.02401-20. doi: 10.1128/mBio.02401-20. PubMed 33653882.
Backbone
  Vector backbone: pMSR:Dendra
  Vector type: Bacterial Expression ; Integrating Mycobacterial Expression Vector attL5. T7 expression in E. coli
Growth in bacteria
  Bacterial resistance: Apramycin, 25 μg/mL
  Growth temperature: 37°C
  Growth strain: DH5alpha
  Copy number: High Copy
Gene/Insert
  Gene/Insert name: MSMEG_1109
  Species: M. smegmatis
  Promoter: pmycTetO
  Tag / fusion protein: Gly-Ala Linker/Dendra2/1x Flag Tag (C terminal on insert)
  Cloning method: Ligation Independent Cloning
  Sequencing primers: 5′ TGATAGAGTTTGTCCTCCCTATCAG; 3′ TCCATATGCACCTTGACACG
Resource information
  A portion of this plasmid was derived from a plasmid made by: CP000480.1
Terms and licenses: Academic/Nonprofit Terms; Industry Terms: Not Available to Industry
Depositor comments: 5' cloning site: AseI (destroyed), 3' cloning site: HindIII (not destroyed)
How to cite: pMSR:MSMEG_1109:Dendra was a gift from Keith Derbyshire & Joseph Wade (Addgene plasmid # 174984 ; http://n2t.net/addgene:174984 ; RRID:Addgene_174984)
