>Addgene plasmid #174984 | pMSR:MSMEG_1109:Dendra | depositor partial sequence | sequence record 339378 | partial
ATGGTGAACCCATCGACGACACAGGCCCGCATAGTCGTCGACGAACTCATTCGCGGCGGTGTCCGCGACG
TGGTCCTGTGCCCCGGCTCACGTAACGCACCGCTGGCGTTTGCGTTGTCCGACGCCGACCGGGCCGGCCG
GATCCGGCTGCACGTGCGCATCGACGAGCGCACCGCCGGCTACCTGGCGATCGGCCTCGCGGTGGCCGAA
CGCGCCCCGGTGTGCATCGCGATGACCTCGGGGACCGCGGTGGCCAACCTGGGTCCGGCGGTCGTGGAGG
CCAACTACGCGCGGGTTCCGCTGATCGTGCTGAGCGCCAACCGTCCCTACGAGATGCTCGGCACGGGCGC
CAACCAGACCTTCGAGCAGCTCGGCTACTTCGGCACCCAGGTCCGCGCGGCCATCAGCCTGGGCCTGGCA
CCCGACCTGACCGGCCCGAACGCGGCCGATCTCGACACCCTCAACGCCCAGTGGCGCTCGGCGACGTGCC
GTGTGCTGGTCGCGGCGACCGGCGCGCGCAGCGCCAACGCGGGCCCGGTGCAGTTCGACATCCCGCTGCG
CGAACCGCTCGTACCCGATCCGGCCGAGCCCGCGGGCGGCACCATCCCGCCCGGACGGCCCGGCGGCCGG
TCGTGGACGCACACGCCGCCGGTGACGTTCGACCAGCCCCTGGACATCGACCTCACGCCGGACACCGTGG
TGATCGCCGGGCACGGCGCCGGTGAGCACCCGAACCTGGCCGAGCTGCCGACGGTCGCCGAGCCCACCGC
CCCGCCGCCGGCCAACCCGCTGCATCCGCTCGCGCTGCGGCTCGCGCACCCCAAGCAGGTGATCATGCTG
GGCCGCCCGACGCTGCACCGGCCGGTGTCGACGCTGCTGGCGGATCCGTCGGTGCCGGTCTACGCGCTCA
CGACGGGGCCGCGCTGGCCCGATGTCTCCGGCAATTCGCAGGCCACCGGCACCCGCGCGGTCACCAGCGG
CGCCCCGAGCGCAGCCTGGCTGCGCAAGTGCGCCGAACTCAACGAGCACGCGGTCACCGCGGTACGCAAG
CAACTGGCCGCACACCCGATGACCACGGGCCTGCACGTCGCCGCGGCCGTGGCCGACGCGCTGCGTCCCG
GTGATCAGCTGGTGCTGGGCGCGTCGAACCCGGTGCGCGACGCGGCGCTGGTGGGTCTGCGGCCCGACGG
CATCAAGGTGCGGTCCAACCGCGGCGTCGCCGGCATCGACGGGACCATCTCGACGGCCATCGGTGCCGCG
CTCGCCCACGACGGTCGGACCGTGGCGCTCATAGGCGACCTGACGTTCGTGCACGACAGCTCGGGTCTGC
TGATCGGGCCGACCGAGCCGACACCGCGCAGCCTGACCATCGTGGTGTCCAACGACAACGGCGGTGGCAT
CTTCGAGTTGCTCGAGCAGGGTGATCCACGGTTCTCCGACGTGTCGTCGCGGATCTTCGGAACGCCGCAC
GACGTCAACATCGGCGCGCTGTGCCACGCCTACCACGTCGACTATCACCAGATCGAGGCCGACGCGCTCG
GCGCGGCGCTCGAAGACCCGTTCCAGGGCATGCGGGTTTTGGAGGTGAAGGCCGACCGGTCATCGCTGCG
CTCGCTGCACGCGTCGATCAAGGCGGCCCTG
